>Addgene plasmid #227481 | pk335-CARGO-4mer-Fgf5Pro | addgene full sequence | sequence record 452298 | Addgene NGS Result
TTGAGATCCTTTTTTTCTGCGCGTAATCTGCTGCTTGCAAACAAAAAAACCACCGCTACCAGCGGTGGTT
TGTTTGCCGGATCAAGAGCTACCAACTCTTTTTCCGAAGGTAACTGGCTTCAGCAGAGCGCAGATACCAA
ATACTGTTCTTCTAGTGTAGCCGTAGTTAGGCCACCACTTCAAGAACTCTGTAGCACCGCCTACATACCT
CGCTCTGCTAATCCTGTTACCAGTGGCTGCTGCCAGTGGCGATAAGTCGTGTCTTACCGGGTTGGACTCA
AGACGATAGTTACCGGATAAGGCGCAGCGGTCGGGCTGAACGGGGGGTTCGTGCACACAGCCCAGCTTGG
AGCGAACGACCTACACCGAACTGAGATACCTACAGCGTGAGCTATGAGAAAGCGCCACGCTTCCCGAAGG
GAGAAAGGCGGACAGGTATCCGGTAAGCGGCAGGGTCGGAACAGGAGAGCGCACGAGGGAGCTTCCAGGG
GGAAACGCCTGGTATCTTTATAGTCCTGTCGGGTTTCGCCACCTCTGACTTGAGCGTCGATTTTTGTGAT
GCTCGTCAGGGGGGCGGAGCCTATGGAAAAACGCCAGCAACGCGGCCTTTTTACGGTTCCTGGCCTTTTG
CTGGCCTTTTGCTCACATGTGTTTAAGAGCTATGCTGGAAACAGCATAGCAAGTTTAAATAAGGCTAGTC
CGTTATCAACTTGAAAAAGTGGCACCGAGTCGGTGCTTTTTTTCTCGAGTACTAGGATCCATTAGGCTTT
CCCATGATTCCTTCATATTTGCATATACGATACAAGGCTGTTAGAGAGATAATTGGAATTAATTTGACTG
TAAACACAAAGATATTAGTACAAAATACGTGACGTAGAAAGTAATAATTTCTTGGGTAGTTTGCAGTTTT
AAAATTATGTTTTAAAATGGACTATCATATGCTTACCGTAACTTGAAAGTATTTCGATTTCTTGGCTTTA
TATATCTTGTGGAAAGGACGAAACACCGGGTCGCAGCCAGCGTCCCGGGTTTAAGAGCTATGCTGGAAAC
AGCATAGCAAGTTTAAATAAGGCTAGTCCGTTATCAACTTGAAAAAGTGGCACCGAGTCGGTGCTTTTTT
TCTCGAGTACTAGGATCCATTAGGCTTTCCCATGATTCCTTCATATTTGCATATACGATACAAGGCTGTT
AGAGAGATAATTGGAATTAATTTGACTGTAAACACAAAGATATTAGTACAAAATACGTGACGTAGAAAGT
AATAATTTCTTGGGTAGTTTGCAGTTTTAAAATTATGTTTTAAAATGGACTATCATATGCTTACCGTAAC
TTGAAAGTATTTCGATTTCTTGGCTTTATATATCTTGTGGAAAGGACGAAACACCGGATGCGATCCCGGG
AGTGGGGTTTAAGAGCTATGCTGGAAACAGCATAGCAAGTTTAAATAAGGCTAGTCCGTTATCAACTTGA
AAAAGTGGCACCGAGTCGGTGCTTTTTTTCTCGAGTACTAGGATCCATTAGGCTTTCCCATGATTCCTTC
ATATTTGCATATACGATACAAGGCTGTTAGAGAGATAATTGGAATTAATTTGACTGTAAACACAAAGATA
TTAGTACAAAATACGTGACGTAGAAAGTAATAATTTCTTGGGTAGTTTGCAGTTTTAAAATTATGTTTTA
AAATGGACTATCATATGCTTACCGTAACTTGAAAGTATTTCGATTTCTTGGCTTTATATATCTTGTGGAA
AGGACGAAACACCGCACCCCCGCCCCCGGGACCGGTTTAAGAGCTATGCTGGAAACAGCATAGCAAGTTT
AAATAAGGCTAGTCCGTTATCAACTTGAAAAAGTGGCACCGAGTCGGTGCTTTTTTTCTCGAGTACTAGG
ATCCATTAGGCTTTCCCATGATTCCTTCATATTTGCATATACGATACAAGGCTGTTAGAGAGATAATTGG
AATTAATTTGACTGTAAACACAAAGATATTAGTACAAAATACGTGACGTAGAAAGTAATAATTTCTTGGG
TAGTTTGCAGTTTTAAAATTATGTTTTAAAATGGACTATCATATGCTTACCGTAACTTGAAAGTATTTCG
ATTTCTTGGCTTTATATATCTTGTGGAAAGGACGAAACACCGCCGCTTTGTGTACTCACGGCGTTTAAGA
GCTATGCTGGAAACAGCATAGCAAGTTTAAATAAGGCTAGTCCGTTATCAACTTGAAAAAGTGGCACCGA
GTCGGTGCTTTTTTTCTCGAGTACTAGGATCCATTAGGCTTTCCCATGATTCCTTCATATTTGCATATAC
GATACAAGGCTGTTAGAGAGATAATTGGAATTAATTTGACTGTAAACACAAAGATATTAGTACAAAATAC
GTGACGTAGAAAGTAATAATTTCTTGGGTAGTTTGCAGTTTTAAAATTATGTTTTAAAATGGACTATCAT
ATGCTTACCGTAACTTGAAAGTATTTCGATTTCTTGGCTTTATATATCTTGTGGAAAGGACGAAACACCG
TTTTTTTTCTAGAGGTACCCGTTACATAACTTACGGTAAATGGCCCGCCTGGCTGACCGCCCAACGACCC
CCGCCCATTGACGTCAATAGTAACGCCAATAGGGACTTTCCATTGACGTCAATGGGTGGAGTATTTACGG
TAAACTGCCCACTTGGCAGTACATCAAGTGTATCATATGCCAAGTACGCCCCCTATTGACGTCAATGACG
GTAAATGGCCCGCCTGGCATTGTGCCCAGTACATGACCTTATGGGACTTTCCTACTTGGCAGTACATCTA
CGTATTAGTCATCGCTATTACCATGGTCGAGGTGAGCCCCACGTTCTGCTTCACTCTCCCCATCTCCCCC
CCCTCCCCACCCCCAATTTTGTATTTATTTATTTTTTAATTATTTTGTGCAGCGATGGGGGCGGGGGGGG
GGGGGGGGGGCGCGCGCSAGGSGGGGSGGGGSGGGGSGAGGGGSGGGGSGGGGSGAGGCGGAGAGGTGCG
GCGGCAGCCAATCAGAGCGGCGCGCTCCGAAAGTTTCCTTTTATGGCGAGGCGGCGGCGGCGGCGGCCCT
ATAAAAAGCGAAGCGCGCGGCGGGCGGGAGTCGCTGCGCGCTGCCTTCGCCCCGTGCCCCGCTCCGCCGC
CGCCTCGCGCCGCCCGCCCCGGCTCTGACTGACCGCGTTACTCCCACAGGTGAGCGGGCGGGACGGCCCT
TCTCCTCCGGGCTGTAATTAGCTGAGCAAGAGGTAAGGGTTTAAGGGATGGTTGGTTGGTGGGGTATTAA
TGTTTAATTACCTGGAGCACCTGCCTGAAATCACTTTTTTTCAGGTTGGACCGGTGCCACCATGAGCGAG
CTGATTAAGGAGAACATGCACATGAAGCTGTACATGGAGGGCACCGTGGACAACCATCACTTCAAGTGCA
CATCCGAGGGCGAAGGCAAGCCCTACGAGGGCACCCAGACCATGAGAATCAAGGTGGTCGAGGGCGGCCC
TCTCCCCTTCGCCTTCGACATCCTGGCTACTAGCTTCCTCTACGGCAGCAAGACCTTCATCAACCACACC
CAGGGCATCCCCGACTTCTTCAAGCAGTCCTTCCCTGAGGGCTTCACATGGGAGAGAGTCACCACATACG
ATGACGGGGGCGTGCTGACCGCTACCCAGGACACCAGCCTCCAGGACGGCTGCCTCATCTACAACGTCAA
GATCAGAGGGGTGAACTTCACATCCAACGGCCCTGTGATGCAGAAGAAAACACTCGGCTGGGAGGCCTTC
ACCGAGACGCTGTACCCCGCTGACGGCGGCCTGGAAGGCAGAAACGACATGGCCCTGAAGCTCGTGGGCG
GGAGCCATCTGATCGCAAACATCAAGACCACATATAGATCCAAGAAACCCGCTAAGAACCTCAAGATGCC
TGGCGTCTACTATGTGGACTACAGACTGGAAAGAATCAAGGAGGCCAACAACGAAACCTACGTCGAGCAG
CACGAGGTGGCAGTGGCCAGATACTGCGACCTCCCTAGCAAACTGGGGCACAAGCTTAATTAAGAATTCC
TAGAGCTCGCTGATCAGCCTCGACTGTGCCTTCTAGTTGCCAGCCATCTGTTGTTTGCCCCTCCCCCGTG
CCTTCCTTGACCCTGGAAGGTGCCACTCCCACTGTCCTTTCCTAATAAAATGAGGAAATTGCATCGCATT
GTCTGAGTAGGTGTCATTCTATTCTGGGGGGTGGGGTGGGGCAGGACAGCAAGGGGGAGGATTGGGAAGA
GAATAGCAGGCATGCTGGGGAGCTCTCGAAGCCGCGGTGCGGGTGCCAGGGCGTGCCCTTGGGCTCCCCG
GGCGCGTACTCCACCTCACCCATCGCAGGAACCCCTAGTGATGGAGTTGGCCACTCCCTCTCTGCGCGCT
CGCTCGCTCACTGAGGCCGGGCGACCAAAGGTCGCCCGACGCCCGGGCTTTGCCCGGGCGGCCTCAGTGA
GCGAGCGAGCGCGCAGCTGCCTGCAGGGGCGCCTGATGCGGTATTTTCTCCTTACGCATCTGTGCGGTAT
TTCACACCGCATA
[95 nt withheld, positions 4564-4658]
T
[46 nt withheld, positions 4660-4705]
C
[141 nt withheld, positions 4707-4847]
CCTTTGACGTTGGAGTCCACGTTCTTT
[37 nt withheld, positions 4875-4911]
ACTCTATCTCGGGCTATTCTTTTGATTTATAAGGGATTTTGCCGATTTCGGTCTATTGGTTAAAAAATGA
GCTGATTTAACAAAAATTTAACGCGAATTTTAACAAAATATTAACGTTTACAATTTTATGGTGCACTCTC
AGTACAATCTGCTCTGATGCCGCATAGTGCTTTTCCCAAGGCAGTCTGGAGCATGCGCTTTAGCAGCCCC
GCTGGGCACTTGGCGCTACACAAGTGGCCTCTGGCCTCGCACACATTCCACATCCACCGGTAGGCGCCAA
CCGGCTCCGTTCTTTGGTGGCCCCTTCGCGCCACCTTCTACTCCTCCCCTAGTCAGGAAGTTCCCCCCCG
CCCCGCAGCTCGCGTCGTGCAGGACGTGACAAATGGAAGTAGCACGTCTCACTAGTCTCGTGCAGATGGA
CAGCACCGCTGAGCAATGGAAGCGGGTAGGCCTTTGGGGCAGCGGCCAATAGCAGCTTTGCTCCTTCGCT
TTCTGGGCTCAGAGGCTGGGAAGGGGTGGGTCCGGGGGCGGGCTCAGGGGCGGGCTCAGGGGCGGGGCGG
GCGCCCGAAGGTCCTCCGGAGGCCCGGCATTCTGCACGCTTCAAAAGCGCACGTCTGCCGCGCTGTTCTC
CTCTTCCTCATCTCCGGGCCTTTCGACCGATCATCAAGCTGCACGTGTTGACAATTAATCATCGGCATAG
TATATCGGCATAGTATAATACGACTCACTATAGGAGGGCCACCATGGGATCGGCCATTGAACAAGATGGA
TTGCACGCAGGTTCTCCGGCCGCTTGGGTGGAGAGGCTATTCGGCTATGACTGGGCACAACAGACAATCG
GCTGCTCTGATGCCGCCGTGTTCCGGCTGTCAGCGCAGGGGCGCCCGGTTCTTTTTGTCAAGACCGACCT
GTCCGGTGCCCTGAATGAACTGCAGGACGAGGCAGCGCGGCTATCGTGGCTGGCCACGACGGGCGTTCCT
TGCGCAGCTGTGCTCGACGTTGTCACTGAAGCGGGAAGGGACTGGCTGCTATTGGGCGAAGTGCCGGGGC
AGGATCTCCTGTCATCTCACCTTGCTCCTGCCGAGAAAGTATCCATCATGGCTGATGCAATGCGGCGGCT
GCATACGCTTGATCCGGCTACCTGCCCATTCGACCACCAAGCGAAACATCGCATCGAGCGAGCACGTACT
CGGATGGAAGCCGGTCTTGTCGATCAGGATGATCTGGACGAAGAGCATCAGGGGCTCGCGCCAGCCGAAC
TGTTCGCCAGGCTCAAGGCGCGCATGCCCGACGGCGAGGATCTCGTCGTGACCCATGGCGATGCCTGCTT
GCCGAATATCATGGTGGAAAATGGCCGCTTTTCTGGATTCATCGACTGTGGCCGGCTGGGTGTGGCGGAC
CGCTATCAGGACATAGCGTTGGCTACCCGTGATATTGCTGAAGAGCTTGGCGGCGAATGGGCTGACCGCT
TCCTCGTGCTTTACGGTATCGCCGCTCCCGATTCGCAGCGCATCGCCTTCTATCGCCTTCTTGACGAGTT
CTTCTGATCGAGAAATTGATGATCTATTAAACAATAAAGACGTCCACATGGAAGTGCAAACTATTAACTG
GCGAACTACTTACTCTAGCTTCCCGGCAACAATTAATAGACTGGATGGAGGCGGATAAAGTTGCAGGACC
ACTTCTGCGCTCGGCCCTTCCGGCTGGCTGGTTTATTGCTGATAAATCTGGAGCCGGTGAGCGTGGAAGC
CGCGGTATCATTGCAGCACTGGGGCCAGATGGTAAGCCCTCCCGTATCGTAGTTATCTACACGACGGGGA
GTCAGGCAACTATGGATGAACGAAATAGACAGATCGCTGAGATAGGTGCCTCACTGATTAAGCATTGGTA
ACTGTCAGACCAAGTTTACTCATATATACTTTAGATTGATTTAAAACTTCATTTTTAATTTAAAAGGATC
TAGGTGAAGATCCTTTTTGATAATCTCATGACCAAAATCCCTTAACGTGAGTTTTCGTTCCACTGAGCGT
CAGACCCCGTAGAAAAGATCAAAGGATCTTC
Features (pLannotate 1.2.2; 26 found; start..end, strand, type, name):
      1..589     +  rep_origin     ori: high-copy-number ColE1/pMB1/pBR322/pUC origin of replication
    669..736     +  misc_RNA       tracrRNA (fragment): trans-activating CRISPR RNA for the Streptococcus pyogenes CRISPR/Cas9 system
    768..999     +  promoter       U6 promoter: RNA polymerase III promoter for human U6 snRNA
   1047..1114    +  misc_RNA       tracrRNA (fragment): trans-activating CRISPR RNA for the Streptococcus pyogenes CRISPR/Cas9 system
   1146..1377    +  promoter       U6 promoter: RNA polymerase III promoter for human U6 snRNA
   1425..1492    +  misc_RNA       tracrRNA (fragment): trans-activating CRISPR RNA for the Streptococcus pyogenes CRISPR/Cas9 system
   1524..1755    +  promoter       U6 promoter: RNA polymerase III promoter for human U6 snRNA
   1803..1870    +  misc_RNA       tracrRNA (fragment): trans-activating CRISPR RNA for the Streptococcus pyogenes CRISPR/Cas9 system
   1902..2133    +  promoter       U6 promoter: RNA polymerase III promoter for human U6 snRNA
   2181..2248    +  misc_RNA       tracrRNA (fragment): trans-activating CRISPR RNA for the Streptococcus pyogenes CRISPR/Cas9 system
   2280..2511    +  promoter       U6 promoter: RNA polymerase III promoter for human U6 snRNA
   2540..2825    +  enhancer       CMV enhancer: human cytomegalovirus immediate early enhancer; contains an 18-bp deletion relative to the standard CMV enhancer
   2827..3106    +  promoter       chicken β-actin promoter: No description available
   3107..3334    +  intron         hybrid intron: hybrid between chicken β-actin (CBA) and minute virus of mice (MMV) introns (Gray et al., 2011)
   3352..4053    +  CDS            TagBFP: monomeric blue fluorescent protein mammalian codon-optimized
   4084..4195    +  polyA_signal   bGH poly(A) signal: bovine growth hormone polyadenylation signal
   4295..4364    +  protein_bind   attB: attB site for the φC31 integrase (Groth et al., 2000) phage φC31 integrase
   4367..4507    +  repeat_region  AAV2 ITR: inverted terminal repeat of adeno-associated virus serotype 2 inverted
   4512..4563    -  misc_feature   bom (fragment): basis of mobility region from pBR322
   4582..5037    +  rep_origin     f1 ori (sequence partly withheld): f1 bacteriophage origin of replication; arrow indicates direction of (+) strand synthesis
   5038..5079    -  misc_feature   bom (fragment): basis of mobility region from pBR322
   5080..5566    +  promoter       PGK promoter: mouse phosphoglycerate kinase 1 promoter
   5588..5635    +  promoter       EM7 promoter: synthetic bacterial promoter&nbsp
   5655..6458    +  CDS            NeoR/KanR: aminoglycoside phosphotransferase from Tn5; aph(3')-II (or nptII); confers resistance to neomycin, kanamycin, and G418 (Geneticin®)
   6462..6498    +  polyA_signal   PGK poly(A) signal (fragment): mouse phosphoglycerate kinase 1 polyadenylation signal
   6507..6801    +  CDS            bla(M) (fragment): β-lactamase lacking the signal sequence; bla(M); allows cytosolic expression of β-lactamase
