[The description below was written by a language model from this plasmid's Addgene catalogue record and pLannotate feature annotations shown in this document.]
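Description:
pk335-CARGO-4mer-Fgf5Pro is a 6,972-bp mammalian CRISPR guide-expression plasmid built on the pk335-BFP backbone. It carries a synthetic array of four guide RNAs (a "CARGO" array) that direct Streptococcus pyogenes Cas9 or dCas9 to the promoter of mouse Fgf5, within the Prdm8-Fgf5 locus. The plasmid does not encode Cas9 itself, so the nuclease or a dCas9 fusion has to be supplied separately. The feature table shows a tandem repeat of human U6 RNA polymerase III promoters alternating with S. pyogenes tracrRNA-derived scaffold fragments. The short gaps between each promoter and the following scaffold are consistent with the positions of the individual spacers. Five copies of each repeated element are annotated, bracketing four promoter–scaffold units, which matches the four guides listed. Repetitive arrays of this kind can recombine in bacteria, which probably explains the use of a recombination-deficient growth strain.

Downstream of the array, a CMV enhancer, chicken β-actin promoter and hybrid intron drive codon-optimized TagBFP with a bGH polyadenylation signal, providing a blue fluorescent marker for identifying or sorting transfected cells. A dual-promoter cassette places the Tn5 NeoR/KanR gene under both the mouse PGK promoter and the bacterial EM7 promoter, followed by a PGK poly(A) fragment. The one gene therefore gives G418 selection in mammalian cells and kanamycin selection in E. coli. Propagation relies on a high-copy ColE1/pUC origin, and an f1 origin is also present. The plasmid also contains a φC31 attB site, a single AAV2 ITR, bom fragments and a truncated β-lactamase fragment. The record assigns no function to these elements, and the last three look like backbone remnants. The associated work concerns long-range transcriptional regulation, which fits using the array to recruit dCas9-based factors to the Fgf5 promoter.
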