Addgene plasmid #227481: pk335-CARGO-4mer-Fgf5Pro
Purpose: 4-mer gRNA array targeting Sp dCas9/Cas9 to the Prdm8-Fgf5 locus
Depositing lab: Joanna Wysocka. Depositing organization: Stanford University. Publication: Long-range regulation of transcription scales with genomic distance in a gene-specific manner. Jensen CL, Chen LF, Swigut T, Crocker OJ, Yao D, Bassik MC, Ferrell JE Jr, Boettiger AN, Wysocka J. Mol Cell. 2025 Jan 16;85(2):347-361.e7. doi: 10.1016/j.molcel.2024.10.021. Epub 2024 Dec 2. PubMed 39626660.
Backbone
  Vector backbone: pk335-BFP
  Vector type: CRISPR
  Selectable markers: Neomycin (select with G418) ; TagBFP
Growth in bacteria
  Bacterial resistance: Kanamycin, 50 μg/mL
  Growth temperature: 37°C
  Growth strain: NEB Stable
  Copy number: High Copy
Gene/Insert
  Gene/Insert name: CARGO to Fgf5 promoter (alt name: CARGOFgf5Pro)
  gRNA/shRNA sequence: GGTCGCAGCCAGCGTCCCGG, GATGCGATCCCGGGAGTGGG, CACCCCCGCCCCCGGGACCG, CCGCTTTGTGTACTCACGGC
  Species: M. musculus (mouse), Synthetic
  Cloning method: Other
Terms and licenses: Academic/Nonprofit Terms; Industry Terms: Not Available to Industry
How to cite: pk335-CARGO-4mer-Fgf5Pro was a gift from Joanna Wysocka (Addgene plasmid # 227481 ; http://n2t.net/addgene:227481 ; RRID:Addgene_227481)
